>Addgene plasmid #68512 | MSP7.1-bio | depositor full sequence | sequence record 120618 | Full Sequence
AGATCTATACATTGAATCAATATTGGCAATTAGCCATATTAGTCATTGGTTATATAGCATAAATCAATAT
TGGCTATTGGCCATTGCATACGTTGTATCTATATCATAATATGTACATTTATATTGGCTCATGTCCAATA
TGACCGCCATGTTGACATTGATTATTGACTAGTTATTAATAGTAATCAATTACGGGGTCATTAGTTCATA
GCCCATATATGGAGTTCCGCGTTACATAACTTACGGTAAATGGCCCGCCTGGCTGACCGCCCAACGACCC
CCGCCCATTGACGTCAATAATGACGTATGTTCCCATAGTAACGCCAATAGGGACTTTCCATTGACGTCAA
TGGGTGGAGTATTTACGGTAAACTGCCCACTTGGCAGTACATCAAGTGTATCATATGCCAAGTCCGCCCC
CTATTGACGTCAATGACGGTAAATGGCCCGCCTGGCATTATGCCCAGTACATGACCTTACGGGACTTTCC
TACTTGGCAGTACATCTACGTATTAGTCATCGCTATTACCATGGTGATGCGGTTTTGGCAGTACACCAAT
GGGCGTGGATAGCGGTTTGACTCACGGGGATTTCCAAGTCTCCACCCCATTGACGTCAATGGGAGTTTGT
TTTGGCACCAAAATCAACGGGACTTTCCAAAATGTCGTAATAACCCCGCCCCGTTGACGCAAATGGGCGG
TAGGCGTGTACGGTGGGAGGTCTATATAAGCAGAGCTCGTTTAGTGAACCGTCAGATCCTCACTCTCTTC
CGCATCGCTGTCTGCGAGGGCCAGCTGTTGGGCTCGCGGTTGAGGACAAACTCTTCGCGGTCTTTCCAGT
ACTCTTGGATCGGAAACCCGTCGGCCTCCGAACGGTACTCCGCCACCGAGGGACCTGAGCGAGTCCGCAT
CGACCGGATCGGAAAACCTCTCGAGAAAGGCGTCTAACCAGTCACAGTCGCAAGGTAGGCTGAGCACCGT
GGCGGGCGGCAGCGGGTGGCGGTCGGGGTTGTTTCTGGCGGAGGTGCTGCTGATGATGTAATTAAAGTAG
GCGGTCTTGAGACGGCGGATGGTCGAGGTGAGGTGTGGCAGGCTTGAGATCCAGCTGTTGGGGTGAGTAC
TCCCTCTCAAAAGCGGGCATTACTTCTGCGCTAAGATTGTCAGTTTCCAAAAACGAGGAGGATTTGATAT
TCACCTGGCCCGATCTGGCCATACACTTGAGTGACAATGACATCCACTTTGCCTTTCTCTCCACAGGTGT
CCACTCCCAGGTCCAAGTTTGCCACCATGGAGTTTCAGACCCAGGTACTCATGTCCCTGCTGCTCTGCAT
GTCTGGTGCGGCCGCAGAGACAAAGGGACCTTCTGGCCCCCCACCCAACAAGAAGCTGAACGCCAACGCC
CTGCACTTCCTGCGGGGCAAGCTGGAACTGCTGAACAAGATCAGCGAGGAACAGGTGGTGTCCCCCGACT
TCAAGAAAAACGTGGAACTGCTGAAGAAAAAGATCGAGGAACTGCAGGGAAAGGCCGAGAAGGACAAGAG
CAAGACCGACGGCGAGGATACCACCCCCAAAGAGCAGCAGGAAGATCAGAACGTGGCCCAGAACGGCCTG
GAAGAACAGGCCCCCAGCGACAGCAATGAGGGCGAGGCCCAGGAAGAGAACACCCAAGTGAAGAACGTGA
TCTTCACCGAGAAAGAGGAAGCCGTGGACGAAGAGGCCGAAAAAGAGGACACCGCCGTGATCTCCGAGAA
GGCCAACTTCCCCAACGAGGAAAGCCAGGGCAACGACGAGACACAGACCCAGGAATCCATCGAGGGGGAG
GCCTCTCCAGGCGTGGTGGTGGACGAGACAGACGATTCTCCAGAGGGCGAGCCTCTGTCTGGCCTGGAAA
CCGAGGGAAACTCTGCCGCCGAGAGCGCCCCCAATGAGCCCGATGTGAATACCGCCCATACCGCCGTGGA
CACCCACATGCCTGCCGACGCCAACATCGGCGTGGACACAAATATGCCCTTCGACACCCCCCCACACCCC
AGCGGAGAAAATCCTGGCGCCCCTCAGGAAACCCATCTGCCCAGCATCGACGAGAACGCCAATCGGAGAG
CCAGCCGGATGAAGCACATGAGCAGCTTTCTGAATGGCCTGCTGACCAACCAGGCCAACAACAAGAAAGA
GATCTTCTTCCACCCCTACTACGGCCCCTACTTCAACCACGGCGGCTACTACAACTACGACCCCTATTAC
AATTACGCCCCTGCCTACAACCCCTTCGTGAGCCAGGCCCGGGACTACGAAGTGATTAAGAAGCTGCTGG
ACGCCTGCTTCAACAAGGGCGAGGGCGCCGACCCTAACGTGCCCTGCATCATCGACATCTTCAAAAAGGT
GCTGGACGACGAGCGGTTCCGCAACGAGCTGAAAACCTTTATGTACGACCTGTACGAGTTCCTGAAAAAG
AACGACGTGCTGAGCGACGACGAGAAGAAAAATGAGCTGATGCGGTTCTTCTTCGACAACGCCTTCCAGC
TCGTGAACCCCATGTTCTACTATGGCGCGCCGTCGACCTCCATCACGGCCTATAAGAGTGAGGGGGAGTC
AGCGGAGTTCTCCTTCCCACTCAACCTTGGAGAGGAAAGCCTGCAGGGAGAGTTGAGATGGAAGGCAGAG
AAGGCTCCTTCTTCCCAGTCCTGGATCACCTTCTCCCTAAAGAACCAAAAGGTGTCTGTGCAGAAGTCTA
CTAGCAACCCCAAGTTCCAGCTGTCCGAAACGCTCCCACTCACCCTTCAGATACCCCAGGTCTCCCTTCA
GTTTGCTGGTTCTGGCAACCTGACCCTGACTCTGGACAGAGGGATACTGTATCAGGAAGTGAACCTGGTG
GTGATGAAAGTGACTCAGCCCGACAGCAACACTTTGACCTGTGAGGTGATGGGACCCACCTCACCCAAGA
TGAGACTGATCTTGAAGCAGGAGAATCAGGAGGCCAGGGTCTCCAGGCAGGAGAAAGTGATTCAAGTGCA
GGCCCCTGAAGCAGGGGTGTGGCAATGTCTACTGAGTGAAGGTGAAGAGGTCAAGATGGACTCCAAGATC
CAGGTTTTATCCAAAGGGTTGAATTCCGGATCACTGCATCATATTCTGGATGCACAGAAAATGGTGTGGA
ATCATCGTTAAGTCTAGACACGTGATTAATTAAGGATCCCCCGACCTCGACCTCTGGCTAATAAAGGAAA
TTTATTTTCATTGCAATAGTGTGTTGGAATTTTTTGTGTCTCTCACTCGGAAGGACATATGGGAGGGCAA
ATCATTTGGTCGAGATCCCTCGGAGATCTCTAGCTAGAGGATCGATCCCCGCCCCGGACGAACTAAACCT
GACTACGACATCTCTGCCCCTTCTTCGCGGGGCAGTGCATGTAATCCCTTCAGTTGGTTGGTACAACTTG
CCAACTGGGCCCTGTTCCACATGTGACACGGGGGGGGACCAAACACAAAGGGGTTCTCTGACTGTAGTTG
ACATCCTTATAAATGGATGTGCACATTTGCCAACACTGAGTGGCTTTCATCCTGGAGCAGACTTTGCAGT
CTGTGGACTGCAACACAACATTGCCTTTATGTGTAACTCTTGGCTGAAGCTCTTACACCAATGCTGGGGG
ACATGTACCTCCCAGGGGCCCAGGAAGACTACGGGAGGCTACACCAACGTCAATCAGAGGGGCCTGTGTA
GCTACCGATAAGCGGACCCTCAAGAGGGCATTAGCAATAGTGTTTATAAGGCCCCCTTGTTAACCCTAAA
CGGGTAGCATATGCTTCCCGGGTAGTAGTATATACTATCCAGACTAACCCTAATTCAATAGCATATGTTA
CCCAACGGGAAGCATATGCTATCGAATTAGGGTTAGTAAAAGGGTCCTAAGGAACAGCGATATCTCCCAC
CCCATGAGCTGTCACGGTTTTATTTACATGGGGTCAGGATTCCACGAGGGTAGTGAACCATTTTAGTCAC
AAGGGCAGTGGCTGAAGATCAAGGAGCGGGCAGTGAACTCTCCTGAATCTTCGCCTGCTTCTTCATTCTC
CTTCGTTTAGCTAATAGAATAACTGCTGAGTTGTGAACAGTAAGGTGTATGTGAGGTGCTCGAAAACAAG
GTTTCAGGTGACGCCCCCAGAATAAAATTTGGACGGGGGGTTCAGTGGTGGCATTGTGCTATGACACCAA
TATAACCCTCACAAACCCCTTGGGCAATAAATACTAGTGTAGGAATGAAACATTCTGAATATCTTTAACA
ATAGAAATCCATGGGGTGGGGACAAGCCGTAAAGACTGGATGTCCATCTCACACGAATTTATGGCTATGG
GCAACACATAATCCTAGTGCAATATGATACTGGGGTTATTAAGATGTGTCCCAGGCAGGGACCAAGACAG
GTGAACCATGTTGTTACACTCTATTTGTAACAAGGGGAAAGAGAGTGGACGCCGACAGCAGCGGACTCCA
CTGGTTGTCTCTAACACCCCCGAAAATTAAACGGGGCTCCACGCCAATGGGGCCCATAAACAAAGACAAG
TGGCCACTCTTTTTTTTGAAATTGTGGAGTGGGGGCACGCGTCAGCCCCCACACGCCGCCCTGCGGTTTT
GGACTGTAAAATAAGGGTGTAATAACTTGGCTGATTGTAACCCCGCTAACCACTGCGGTCAAACCACTTG
CCCACAAAACCACTAATGGCACCCCGGGGAATACCTGCATAAGTAGGTGGGCGGGCCAAGATAGGGGCGC
GATTGCTGCGATCTGGAGGACAAATTACACACACTTGCGCCTGAGCGCCAAGCACAGGGTTGTTGGTCCT
CATATTCACGAGGTCGCTGAGAGCACGGTGGGCTAATGTTGCCATGGGTAGCATATACTACCCAAATATC
TGGATAGCATATGCTATCCTAATCTATATCTGGGTAGCATAGGCTATCCTAATCTATATCTGGGTAGCAT
ATGCTATCCTAATCTATATCTGGGTAGTATATGCTATCCTAATTTATATCTGGGTAGCATAGGCTATCCT
AATCTATATCTGGGTAGCATATGCTATCCTAATCTATATCTGGGTAGTATATGCTATCCTAATCTGTATC
CGGGTAGCATATGCTATCCTAATAGAGATTAGGGTAGTATATGCTATCCTAATTTATATCTGGGTAGCAT
ATACTACCCAAATATCTGGATAGCATATGCTATCCTAATCTATATCTGGGTAGCATATGCTATCCTAATC
TATATCTGGGTAGCATAGGCTATCCTAATCTATATCTGGGTAGCATATGCTATCCTAATCTATATCTGGG
TAGTATATGCTATCCTAATTTATATCTGGGTAGCATAGGCTATCCTAATCTATATCTGGGTAGCATATGC
TATCCTAATCTATATCTGGGTAGTATATGCTATCCTAATCTGTATCCGGGTAGCATATGCTATCCTCATG
ATAAGCTGTCAAACATGAGAATTTTCTTGAAGACGAAAGGGCCTCGTGATACGCCTATTTTTATAGGTTA
ATGTCATGATAATAATGGTTTCTTAGACGTCAGGTGGCACTTTTCGGGGAAATGTGCGCGGAACCCCTAT
TTGTTTATTTTTCTAAATACATTCAAATATGTATCCGCTCATGAGACAATAACCCTGATAAATGCTTCAA
TAATATTGAAAAAGGAAGAGTATGAGTATTCAACATTTCCGTGTCGCCCTTATTCCCTTTTTTGCGGCAT
TTTGCCTTCCTGTTTTTGCTCACCCAGAAACGCTGGTGAAAGTAAAAGATGCTGAAGATCAGTTGGGTGC
ACGAGTGGGTTACATCGAACTGGATCTCAACAGCGGTAAGATCCTTGAGAGTTTTCGCCCCGAAGAACGT
TTTCCAATGATGAGCACTTTTAAAGTTCTGCTATGTGGCGCGGTATTATCCCGTGTTGACGCCGGGCAAG
AGCAACTCGGTCGCCGCATACACTATTCTCAGAATGACTTGGTTGAGTACTCACCAGTCACAGAAAAGCA
TCTTACGGATGGCATGACAGTAAGAGAATTATGCAGTGCTGCCATAACCATGAGTGATAACACTGCGGCC
AACTTACTTCTGACAACGATCGGAGGACCGAAGGAGCTAACCGCTTTTTTGCACAACATGGGGGATCATG
TAACTCGCCTTGATCGTTGGGAACCGGAGCTGAATGAAGCCATACCAAACGACGAGCGTGACACCACGAT
GCCTGCAGCAATGGCAACAACGTTGCGCAAACTATTAACTGGCGAACTACTTACTCTAGCTTCCCGGCAA
CAATTAATAGACTGGATGGAGGCGGATAAAGTTGCAGGACCACTTCTGCGCTCGGCCCTTCCGGCTGGCT
GGTTTATTGCTGATAAATCTGGAGCCGGTGAGCGTGGGTCTCGCGGTATCATTGCAGCACTGGGGCCAGA
TGGTAAGCCCTCCCGTATCGTAGTTATCTACACGACGGGGAGTCAGGCAACTATGGATGAACGAAATAGA
CAGATCGCTGAGATAGGTGCCTCACTGATTAAGCATTGGTAACTGTCAGACCAAGTTTACTCATATATAC
TTTAGATTGATTTAAAACTTCATTTTTAATTTAAAAGGATCTAGGTGAAGATCCTTTTTGATAATCTCAT
GACCAAAATCCCTTAACGTGAGTTTTCGTTCCACTGAGCGTCAGACCCCGTAGAAAAGATCAAAGGATCT
TCTTGAGATCCTTTTTTTCTGCGCGTAATCTGCTGCTTGCAAACAAAAAAACCACCGCTACCAGCGGTGG
TTTGTTTGCCGGATCAAGAGCTACCAACTCTTTTTCCGAAGGTAACTGGCTTCAGCAGAGCGCAGATACC
AAATACTGTTCTTCTAGTGTAGCCGTAGTTAGGCCACCACTTCAAGAACTCTGTAGCACCGCCTACATAC
CTCGCTCTGCTAATCCTGTTACCAGTGGCTGCTGCCAGTGGCGATAAGTCGTGTCTTACCGGGTTGGACT
CAAGACGATAGTTACCGGATAAGGCGCAGCGGTCGGGCTGAACGGGGGGTTCGTGCACACAGCCCAGCTT
GGAGCGAACGACCTACACCGAACTGAGATACCTACAGCGTGAGCTATGAGAAAGCGCCACGCTTCCCGAA
GGGAGAAAGGCGGACAGGTATCCGGTAAGCGGCAGGGTCGGAACAGGAGAGCGCACGAGGGAGCTTCCAG
GGGGAAACGCCTGGTATCTTTATAGTCCTGTCGGGTTTCGCCACCTCTGACTTGAGCGTCGATTTTTGTG
ATGCTCGTCAGGGGGGCGGAGCCTATGGAAAAACGCCAGCAACGCGGCCTTTTTACGGTTCCTGGCCTTT
TGCTGGCCTTTTGCTCACATGTTCTTTCCTGCGTTATCCCCTGATTCTGTGGATAACCGTATTACCGCCT
TTGAGTGAGCTGATACCGCTCGCCGCAGCCGAACGACCGAGCGCAGCGAGTCAGTGAGCGAGGAAGCGGA
AGAGCGCCCAATACGCAAACCGCCTCTCCCCGCGCGTTGGCCGATTCATTAATGCAGCTGGCACGACAGG
TTTCCCGACTGGAAAGCGGGCAGTGAGCGCAACGCAATTAATGTGAGTTAGCTCACTCATTAGGCACCCC
AGGCTTTACACTTTATGCTTCCGGCTCGTATGTTGTGTGGAATTGTGAGCGGATAACAATTTCACACAGG
AAACAGCTATGACCATGATTACGCCAAGCTCTAGCTAGAGGTCGACCAATTCTCATGTTTGACAGCTTAT
CATCGCAGATCCGGGCAACGTTGTTGCCATTGCTGCAGGCGCAGAACTGGTAGGTATGGA
Features (pLannotate 1.2.2; 18 found; start..end, strand, type, name):
    154..533     +  enhancer       CMV enhancer: human cytomegalovirus immediate early enhancer
    535..734     +  promoter       CMV promoter: human cytomegalovirus (CMV) immediate early promoter
    802..840     +  misc_feature   Ad SA (fragment): adenovirus major late transcript splice acceptor (Friedrich and Soriano, 1991)
    873..1082    -  CDS            PTP (fragment): TERM_ADE02 - Experimental evidence at protein level: Swiss-Prot protein existence level 1. Protein covalently bound to the viral DNA that acts as a primer for viral genomic replication by DNA strand displacement. Assembles on the viral origin of replication in an initiation complex with viral polymerase, DBP, host NFIA and host POU2F1/OCT1. During initiation, the polymerase covalently couples the first dCTP with Ser- 580 of pTP. The terminal protein stimulates the template activity over 20 fold compared to protein-free templates. Neo-synthesized viral genomes are linked to two preterminal prot
   1113..1202    +  intron         chimeric intron (fragment): chimera between introns from adenovirus and immunoglobulin heavy chain genes
   1221..1267    +  CDS            IgH signal sequence (fragment): signal sequence from the mouse immunoglobulin heavy chain variable region
   2544..3104    +  CDS            Cd4 (fragment): CD4_RAT - Experimental evidence at protein level: Swiss-Prot protein existence level 1. Integral membrane glycoprotein that plays an essential role in the immune response and serves multiple functions in responses against both external and internal offenses. In T-cells, functions primarily as a coreceptor for MHC class II molecule:peptide complex. The antigens presented by class II peptides are derived from extracellular proteins while class I peptides are derived from cytosolic proteins. Interacts simultaneously with the T-cell receptor (TCR) and the MHC class II presented by antigen presenti
   3210..3265    +  polyA_signal   β-globin poly(A) signal: rabbit β-globin polyadenylation signal (Gil and Proudfoot, 1987)
   3779..5460    -  rep_origin     oriP (fragment): Epstein-Barr virus oriP replication origin (Yates et al., 2000)
   5587..5691    +  promoter       AmpR promoter: bla
   5692..6552    +  CDS            AmpR: β-lactamase; bla; confers resistance to ampicillin, carbenicillin, and related antibiotics
   6723..7311    +  rep_origin     ori: high-copy-number ColE1/pMB1/pBR322/pUC origin of replication
   7494..7586    +  CDS            lacI (fragment): lac repressor; lacI; The lac repressor binds to the lac operator to inhibit transcription in E. coli. This inhibition can be relieved by adding lactose or isopropyl-β-D-thiogalactopyranoside (IPTG).
   7599..7620    +  protein_bind   CAP binding site: CAP binding activates transcription in the presence of cAMP. E. coli catabolite activator protein
   7635..7665    +  promoter       lac promoter: promoter for the E. coli lac operon
   7673..7689    +  protein_bind   lac operator: The lac repressor binds to the lac operator to inhibit transcription in E. coli. This inhibition can be relieved by adding lactose or isopropyl-β-D-thiogalactopyranoside (IPTG). lac repressor encoded by lacI
   7759..7775    +  promoter       tet promoter (fragment): E. coli promoter for tetracycline efflux protein gene
   7785..7810    -  CDS            bla(M) (fragment): β-lactamase lacking the signal sequence; bla(M); allows cytosolic expression of β-lactamase
