[The description below was written by a language model from this plasmid's Addgene catalogue record and pLannotate feature annotations shown in this document.]
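Description:
MSP7.1-bio is a mammalian expression plasmid built on the pTT3 backbone for producing a soluble, secreted form of the Plasmodium vivax merozoite surface protein MSP7.1 (PVX_082700). It is propagated in E. coli as a high-copy plasmid through a ColE1/pUC-type origin and is selected with ampicillin via the β-lactamase gene. The backbone also carries an Epstein-Barr virus oriP element, which supports episomal maintenance in cells that supply EBNA1. Short lac and tet regulatory fragments near the bacterial origin appear to be backbone remnants with no stated role in expression.

Transcription is driven by the CMV immediate early enhancer and promoter. Downstream lie adenovirus-derived leader and splice sequences and a chimeric intron fragment, elements that generally enhance mRNA processing and expression. The annotated "PTP" fragment on the opposite strand probably just reflects this adenoviral leader region rather than a functional coding sequence. A mouse immunoglobulin heavy chain signal sequence fragment sits just upstream of the insert position and would direct the protein into the secretory pathway. The full-length MSP7.1 ectodomain is cloned between NotI and AscI sites, in the unannotated interval of the feature table. All N-linked glycosylation sequons (NXT/S) have been mutated to NXA, which prevents N-linked glycosylation of the parasite protein in mammalian cells. The insert is fused at its C-terminus to rat Cd4 domains 3 and 4 and an enzymatic biotinylation sequence, and the transcript ends at a rabbit β-globin polyadenylation signal. The biotinylation tag is the kind of feature that allows capture of the protein on streptavidin. The plasmid belongs to a library of recombinant P. vivax merozoite proteins used to look for vaccine candidates and protein-protein interactions.
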