Addgene plasmid #68512: MSP7.1-bio
Purpose: Expresses full-length P. vivax MSP7.1 (PVX_082700) ectodomain in mammalian cells. C-terminal rat Cd4d3+4 tag, biotinylation sequence
Depositing lab: Julian Rayner & Gavin Wright. Depositing organization: Wellcome Sanger Institute. Publication: A Library of Plasmodium vivax Recombinant Merozoite Proteins Reveals New Vaccine Candidates and Protein-Protein Interactions. Hostetler JB, Sharma S, Bartholdson SJ, Wright GJ, Fairhurst RM, Rayner JC. PLoS Negl Trop Dis. 2015 Dec 23;9(12):e0004264. doi: 10.1371/journal.pntd.0004264. eCollection 2015 Dec. PubMed 26701602.
Backbone
  Vector backbone: pTT3
  Backbone manufacturer: Yves Durocher, NRC
  Backbone size w/o insert (bp): 6654
  Vector type: Mammalian Expression
Growth in bacteria
  Bacterial resistance: Ampicillin, 100 μg/mL
  Growth temperature: 37°C
  Growth strain: DH5alpha
  Copy number: High Copy
Gene/Insert
  Gene/Insert name: MSP7.1 (alt name: PVX_082700)
  Mutation: All NXT/S sites mutated to NXA, where X is any amino acid except Proline
  Promoter: CMV
  Tag / fusion protein: rat CD4 d3+4, enzymatic biotinylation sequence (C terminal on backbone)
  Cloning method: Restriction Enzyme; 5′ cloning site NotI (not destroyed); 3′ cloning site AscI (not destroyed)
  Sequencing primers: 5′ pMT2-F; 3′ rb_glob_PA_term-R
Terms and licenses: Academic/Nonprofit Terms; Industry Terms: Not Available to Industry
How to cite: MSP7.1-bio was a gift from Julian Rayner & Gavin Wright (Addgene plasmid # 68512 ; http://n2t.net/addgene:68512 ; RRID:Addgene_68512)
