>Addgene plasmid #68512 | MSP7.1-bio | depositor partial sequence | sequence record 120619 | MSP7.1 from Not1 to Asc1 restriction sites
GCGGCCGCAGAGACAAAGGGACCTTCTGGCCCCCCACCCAACAAGAAGCTGAACGCCAACGCCCTGCACT
TCCTGCGGGGCAAGCTGGAACTGCTGAACAAGATCAGCGAGGAACAGGTGGTGTCCCCCGACTTCAAGAA
AAACGTGGAACTGCTGAAGAAAAAGATCGAGGAACTGCAGGGAAAGGCCGAGAAGGACAAGAGCAAGACC
GACGGCGAGGATACCACCCCCAAAGAGCAGCAGGAAGATCAGAACGTGGCCCAGAACGGCCTGGAAGAAC
AGGCCCCCAGCGACAGCAATGAGGGCGAGGCCCAGGAAGAGAACACCCAAGTGAAGAACGTGATCTTCAC
CGAGAAAGAGGAAGCCGTGGACGAAGAGGCCGAAAAAGAGGACACCGCCGTGATCTCCGAGAAGGCCAAC
TTCCCCAACGAGGAAAGCCAGGGCAACGACGAGACACAGACCCAGGAATCCATCGAGGGGGAGGCCTCTC
CAGGCGTGGTGGTGGACGAGACAGACGATTCTCCAGAGGGCGAGCCTCTGTCTGGCCTGGAAACCGAGGG
AAACTCTGCCGCCGAGAGCGCCCCCAATGAGCCCGATGTGAATACCGCCCATACCGCCGTGGACACCCAC
ATGCCTGCCGACGCCAACATCGGCGTGGACACAAATATGCCCTTCGACACCCCCCCACACCCCAGCGGAG
AAAATCCTGGCGCCCCTCAGGAAACCCATCTGCCCAGCATCGACGAGAACGCCAATCGGAGAGCCAGCCG
GATGAAGCACATGAGCAGCTTTCTGAATGGCCTGCTGACCAACCAGGCCAACAACAAGAAAGAGATCTTC
TTCCACCCCTACTACGGCCCCTACTTCAACCACGGCGGCTACTACAACTACGACCCCTATTACAATTACG
CCCCTGCCTACAACCCCTTCGTGAGCCAGGCCCGGGACTACGAAGTGATTAAGAAGCTGCTGGACGCCTG
CTTCAACAAGGGCGAGGGCGCCGACCCTAACGTGCCCTGCATCATCGACATCTTCAAAAAGGTGCTGGAC
GACGAGCGGTTCCGCAACGAGCTGAAAACCTTTATGTACGACCTGTACGAGTTCCTGAAAAAGAACGACG
TGCTGAGCGACGACGAGAAGAAAAATGAGCTGATGCGGTTCTTCTTCGACAACGCCTTCCAGCTCGTGAA
CCCCATGTTCTACTATGGCGCGCC
