>Addgene plasmid #68512 | MSP7.1-bio | addgene partial sequence | sequence record 124199 | pMT2-F 5'-TTGCCTTTCTCTCCACAGGT-3'
TGGAGTTTCAGACCCAGGTACTCATGTCCCTGCTGCTCTGCATGTCTGGTGCGGCCGCAGAGACAAAGGG
ACCTTCTGGCCCCCCACCCAACAAGAAGCTGAACGCCAACGCCCTGCACTTCCTGCGGGGCAAGCTGGAA
CTGCTGAACAAGATCAGCGAGGAACAGGTGGTGTCCCCCGACTTCAAGAAAAACGTGGAACTGCTGAAGA
AAAAGATCGAGGAACTGCAGGGAAAGGCCGAGAAGGACAAGAGCAAGACCGACGGCGAGGATACCACCCC
CAAAGAGCAGCAGGAAGATCAGAACGTGGCCCAGAACGGCCTGGAAGAACAGGCCCCCAGCGACAGCAAT
GAGGGCGAGGCCCAGGAAGAGAACACCCAAGTGAAGAACGTGATCTTCACCGAGAAAGAGGAAGCCGTGG
ACGAAGAGGCCGAAAAAGAGGACACCGCCGTGATCTCCGAGAAGGCCAACTTCCCCAACGAGGAAAGCCA
GGGCAACGACGAGACACAGACCCAGGAATCCATCGAGGGGGAGGCCTCTCCAGGCGTGGTGGTGGACGAG
ACAGACGATTCTCCAGAGGGCGAGCCTCTGTCTGGCCTGGAAACCGAGGGAAACTCTGCCGCCGAGAGCG
CCCCCAATGAGCCCGATGTGAATACCGCCCATACCGCCGTGGACACCCACATGCCTGCCGACGCCAACAT
CGGCGTGGACACAAATATGCCCTTCGACACCCCCCCACACCCCAGCGGAGAAAATCCTGGCGCCCCTCAG
GAAACCCATCTGCCCAGCATCGACGAGAACGCCAATCGGAGAGCCAGCCGGATGAAGCACATGAGCAGCT
TTCTGAATGGCCTGCTGACCAACCAGGCCAACAACAAGAAAGAGATCTTCTTCCACCCCTACTACGGCCC
CTACTTCAACCACGGCGGCTACTACAACTACGACCCCTATTACAATTACGCCCCTGCCTACAACCCCTTC
GTGAGCCAGGCCCGGGACTACGAAGTGA
