>Addgene plasmid #68512 | MSP7.1-bio | addgene partial sequence | sequence record 124200 | rb_glob_PA_term-R 5'-CCCATATGTCCTTCCGAGTG-3'
CACACTATTGCAATGAAAATAAATTTCCTTTATTAGCCAGAGGTCGAGGTCGGGGGATCCTTAATTAATC
ACGTGTCTAGACTTAACGATGATTCCACACCATTTTCTGTGCATCCAGAATATGATGCAGTGATCCGGAA
TTCAACCCTTTGGATAAAACCTGGATCTTGGAGTCCATCTTGACCTCTTCACCTTCACTCAGTAGACATT
GCCACACCCCTGCTTCAGGGGCCTGCACTTGAATCACTTTCTCCTGCCTGGAGACCCTGGCCTCCTGATT
CTCCTGCTTCAAGATCAGTCTCATCTTGGGTGAGGTGGGTCCCATCACCTCACAGGTCAAAGTGTTGCTG
TCGGGCTGAGTCACTTTCATCACCACCAGGTTCACTTCCTGATACAGTATCCCTCTGTCCAGAGTCAGGG
TCAGGTTGCCAGAACCAGCAAACTGAAGGGAGACCTGGGGTATCTGAAGGGTGAGTGGGAGCGTTTCGGA
CAGCTGGAACTTGGGGTTGCTAGTAGACTTCTGCACAGACACCTTTTGGTTCTTTAGGGAGAAGGTGATC
CAGGACTGGGAAGAAGGAGCCTTCTCTGCCTTCCATCTCAACTCTCCCTGCAGGCTTTCCTCTCCAAGGT
TGAGTGGGAAGGAGAACTCCGCTGACTCCCCCTCACTCTTATAGGCCGTGATGGAGGTCGACGGCGCGCC
ATAGTAGAACATGGGGTTCACGAGCTGGAAGGCGTTGTCGAAGAAGAACCGCATCAGCTCATTTTTCTTC
TCGTCGTCGCTCAGCACGTCGTTCTTTTTCAGGAACTCGTACAGGTCGTACATAAAGGTTTTCAGCTCGT
TGCGGAACCGCTCGTCGTCCAGCACCTTTTTGAAGATGTCGATGATGCAGGGCACGTTAGGGTCGGCGCC
CTCGCCCTTGTTGAAGCAGGCGTCCAGCAGCTTCTTAATCACTTCGTAGTCCCGGGCCTGGCTCACGAAG
GGGTTGTAGGCAGGGGCGTAATTGTAATAGGGGTCGTAGTTGTAGTAGCCGCCGTGGTTGAAGTAGGGGC
CGTAGTAGGGGTGGAAGAAGATCTCTTTCTTGTTGTTGGCCTGGTTGGTCAGCAGGCCATTCAGAAAG
